Addgene plasmid #35246: MIGS1.2 (JW640)
Purpose: (Empty Backbone)
Depositing lab: Detlef Weigel. Depositing organization: Max Planck Institute for Developmental Biology. Publication: MIGS: MiRNA Induced Gene Silencing. de Felippes FF, Wang JW, Weigel D. Plant J. 2011 Dec 28. doi: 10.1111/j.1365-313X.2011.04896.x. PubMed 22211571.
Backbone
  Vector backbone: pGreenII
  Backbone size (bp): 7877
  Modifications to backbone: miR173 target site add between 35S promoter and attR1 site
  Vector type: Plant Expression
  Promoter: CaMV 35S
  Selectable markers: kanamycin
Growth in bacteria
  Bacterial resistance: Chloramphenicol and Spectinomycin, 25 & 50 μg/mL
  Growth temperature: 37°C
  Growth strain: ccdB Survival
  Growth instructions: 1) Before recombination Chloramphenicol might be used for bacteria selection (resistance lost after recombination). 2) E. coli DB3.1 strain (or some other ccdB survival strain) should be used for the amplification of the plasmid due to the presence of the lethal ccdB gene. After recombination, any common strain, such as DH5alpha is recommended. 3) Due to pGreen backbone characteristics, the helper plasmid pSOUP is required for replication of MIGS vector in Agrobacterium. PSOUP can be requested directly at http://www.pgreen.ac.uk/.
  Copy number: High Copy
Terms and licenses: Academic/Nonprofit Terms; Industry Terms: Not Available to Industry
Depositor comments: MIGS vectors are based on pGREEN series: Hellens, R.P., Edwards, E.A., Leyland, N.R., Bean, S. and Mullineaux, P.M. (2000) pGreen: a versatile and flexible binary Ti vector for Agrobacterium-mediated plant transformation. Plant Mol. Biol., 42, 819-832. http://www.pgreen.ac.uk/ obtained from John Innes Centre, UK
How to cite: MIGS1.2 (JW640) was a gift from Detlef Weigel (Addgene plasmid # 35246 ; http://n2t.net/addgene:35246 ; RRID:Addgene_35246)
