[The description below was written by a language model from this plasmid's Addgene catalogue record and pLannotate feature annotations shown in this document.]
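Description:
MIGS1.2 (JW640) is an empty Gateway destination vector for plant expression, built on the pGreenII binary Ti backbone (7,877 bp) and designed for miRNA-induced gene silencing (MIGS). It replicates at high copy in E. coli from a ColE1/pUC-type origin and carries the pSa origin for Agrobacterium. As with other pGreen vectors, replication there depends on the helper plasmid pSOUP. Bacterial selection is by spectinomycin through aadA on the backbone. Chloramphenicol can also be used before recombination, because the cat gene lies within the Gateway cassette and is lost when an insert is recombined in.

The T-DNA, bounded by nopaline-type left and right border repeats, holds two units. One is a plant selectable marker, in which the NOS promoter drives NeoR/KanR (nptII) with a NOS terminator, giving kanamycin resistance in transformed plants. The other is the expression cassette: a CaMV 35S promoter, then an attR1–cat–ccdB–attR2 Gateway cassette, then the pea rbcS-E9 terminator. According to the depositor, a miR173 target site was inserted between the 35S promoter and attR1; the automated annotation does not mark it. An LR reaction replaces the ccdB counter-selection cassette with a fragment of a gene of interest, so the transcript carries the miR173 site upstream of that fragment. In the MIGS approach, miR173-directed cleavage of such a transcript is expected to trigger production of secondary small RNAs from the downstream sequence, silencing the corresponding endogenous gene. Because ccdB is toxic, the unrecombined vector must be maintained in a ccdB-tolerant strain. Remnants of the pBluescript lacZα/MCS region with T7 and T3 promoters flank the cassette.
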