Features (pLannotate 1.2.2; 27 found; start..end, strand, type, name):
    542..564     +  misc_feature   LB T-DNA repeat: left border repeat from nopaline C58 T-DNA (truncated)
    588..840     -  terminator     NOS terminator: nopaline synthase terminator and poly(A) signal
    860..1654    -  CDS            NeoR/KanR: aminoglycoside phosphotransferase from Tn5; aph(3')-II (or nptII); confers resistance to neomycin, kanamycin, and G418 (Geneticin®)
   1688..1867    -  promoter       NOS promoter: nopaline synthase promoter
   1977..2132    -  CDS            lacZα (fragment): LacZα fragment of β-galactosidase; lacZ fragment
   2140..2158    +  promoter       T7 promoter: promoter for bacteriophage T7 RNA polymerase
   2167..2239    -  misc_feature   MCS (fragment): pBluescript multiple cloning site
   2737..3078    +  promoter       CaMV 35S promoter: strong constitutive promoter from cauliflower mosaic virus
   3129..3248    +  protein_bind   attR1: mutant version of attR; recombination site for the Gateway® LR reaction LR Clonase™
   3278..3308    +  promoter       lac UV5 promoter: E. coli lac promoter with an "up" mutation
   3332..3361    +  promoter       cat promoter (fragment): promoter of the E. coli cat gene encoding chloramphenicol acetyltransferase
   3362..4018    +  CDS            cat: CAT_ECOLX - Experimental evidence at protein level: Swiss-Prot protein existence level 1. This enzyme is an effector of chloramphenicol resistance in bacteria. From Escherichia coli. This protein is used as a marker in many commonly used cloning vectors, such as pACYC184.
   4200..4358    +  CDS            ccdA (fragment): CCDA_ECO57 - Also known as H, letA. Experimental evidence at protein level: Swiss-Prot protein existence level 1. Antitoxin component of a type II toxin-antitoxin (TA) system which inhibits the post-segregational killing (PSK) of plasmid-free cells, also referred to as a plasmid addiction system. Binds to and blocks the activity of CcdB; will also remove bound CcdB protein from the CcdB-GyrA complex by forming a CcdA-CcdB complex, a process termed rejuvenation. Functions as a transcriptional corepressor for the ccdAB operon, repression also requires CcdB (By similarity). From Escherichia coli
   4363..4665    +  CDS            ccdB: CCDB_ECOLI - Also known as G, letB, letD. Experimental evidence at protein level: Swiss-Prot protein existence level 1. Toxic component of a type II toxin-antitoxin (TA) system, functioning in plasmid maintainence. Responsible for the post- segregational killing (PSK) of plasmid-free cells, also referred to as a plasmid addiction system. Half-life of over 2 hours. Cell killing by CcdB is accompanied by filamentation, defects in chromosome and plasmid segregation, defects in cell division, formation of anucleate cells, decreased DNA synthesis and plasmid loss. Interferes with the activity of DN
   4709..4833    -  protein_bind   attR2: mutant version of attR; recombination site for the Gateway® LR reaction LR Clonase™
   4840..5481    +  terminator     E9 terminator: terminator and polyadenylation signal from the pea rbcS-E9 gene
   5503..5521    -  promoter       T3 promoter: promoter for bacteriophage T3 RNA polymerase
   5566..5582    -  protein_bind   lac operator: The lac repressor binds to the lac operator to inhibit transcription in E. coli. This inhibition can be relieved by adding lactose or isopropyl-β-D-thiogalactopyranoside (IPTG). lac repressor encoded by lacI
   5590..5621    -  promoter       lac promoter: promoter for the E. coli lac operon
   5636..5657    -  protein_bind   CAP binding site: CAP binding activates transcription in the presence of cAMP. E. coli catabolite activator protein
   5670..5762    -  CDS            lacI (fragment): lac repressor; lacI; The lac repressor binds to the lac operator to inhibit transcription in E. coli. This inhibition can be relieved by adding lactose or isopropyl-β-D-thiogalactopyranoside (IPTG).
   5764..5888    -  rep_origin     RSF ori (fragment): Plasmids containing the RSF 1030 origin of replication can be propagated in E. coli cells that contain additional plasmids with compatible origins.
   5896..5920    +  misc_feature   RB T-DNA repeat: right border repeat from nopaline C58 T-DNA
   6011..6599    -  rep_origin     ori: high-copy-number ColE1/pMB1/pBR322/pUC origin of replication
   6773..7558    -  CDS            aadA: S3AD_SHIFL - Experimental evidence at protein level: Swiss-Prot protein existence level 1. Mediates bacterial resistance to the antibiotics streptomycin and spectinomycin. From Shigella flexneri.
   7743..7844    +  CDS            TRA2_ECOLX (fragment): Protein predicted: Swiss-Prot protein existence level 4. Required for transposition of transposon Tn903. From Escherichia coli.
   7849..407     +  rep_origin     pSa ori (across the origin): origin of replication from bacterial plasmid pSa
>Addgene plasmid #35246 | MIGS1.2 (JW640) | depositor full sequence | sequence record 43053 | MIGS1.2 (JW640) sequence 7877 bps
TTTTTATCCCCGGAAGCCTGTGGATAGAGGGTAGTTATCCACGTGAAACCGCTAATGCCCCGCAAAGCCT
TGATTCACGGGGCTTTCCGGCCCGCTCCAAAAACTATCCACGTGAAATCGCTAATCAGGGTACGTGAAAT
CGCTAATCGGAGTACGTGAAATCGCTAATAAGGTCACGTGAAATCGCTAATCAAAAAGGCACGTGAGAAC
GCTAATAGCCCTTTCAGATCAACAGCTTGCAAACACCCCTCGCTCCGGCAAGTAGTTACAGCAAGTAGTA
TGTTCAATTAGCTTTTCAATTATGAATATATATATCAATTATTGGTCGCCCTTGGCTTGTGGACAATGCG
CTACGCGCACCGGCTCCGCCCGTGGACAACCGCAAGCGGTTGCCCACCGTCGAGCGCCAGCGCCTTTGCC
CACAACCCGGCGGCCGGCCGCAACAGATCGTTTTATAAATTTTTTTTTTTGAAAAAGAAAAAGCCCGAAA
GGCGGCAACCTCTCGGGCTTCTGGATTTCCGATCCCCGGAATTAGAGATCTTGGCAGGATATATTGTGGT
GTAACGTTATCAGCTTGCATGCCGGTCGATCTAGTAACATAGATGACACCGCGCGCGATAATTTATCCTA
GTTTGCGCGCTATATTTTGTTTTCTATCGCGTATTAAATGTATAATTGCGGGACTCTAATCATAAAAACC
CATCTCATAAATAACGTCATGCATTACATGTTAATTATTACATGCTTAACGTAATTCAACAGAAATTATA
TGATAATCATCGCAAGACCGGCAACAGGATTCAATCTTAAGAAACTTTATTGCCAAATGTTTGAACGATC
TGCTTGACTCTAGGGGTCATCAGAAGAACTCGTCAAGAAGGCGATAGAAGGCGATGCGCTGCGAATCGGG
AGCGGCGATACCGTAAAGCACGAGGAAGCGGTCAGCCCATTCGCCGCCAAGCTCTTCAGCAATATCACGG
GTAGCCAACGCTATGTCCTGATAGCGGTCCGCCACACCCAGCCGGCCACAGTCGATGAATCCAGAAAAGC
GGCCATTTTCCACCATGATATTCGGCAAGCAGGCATCGCCCTGGGTCACGACGAGATCCTCGCCGTCGGG
CATCCGCGCCTTGAGCCTGGCGAACAGTTCGGCTGGCGCGAGCCCCTGATGCTCTTCGTCCAGATCATCC
TGATCGACAAGACCGGCTTCCATCCGAGTACGTCCTCGCTCGATGCGATGTTTCGCTTGGTGGTCGAATG
GGCAGGTAGCCGGATCAAGCGTATGCAGCCGCCGCATTGCATCAGCCATGATGGATACTTTCTCGGCAGG
AGCAAGGTGAGATGACAGGAGATCCTGCCCCGGCACTTCGCCCAATAGCAGCCAGTCCCTTCCCGCTTCA
GTGACAACGTCGAGCACAGCTGCGCAAGGAACGCCCGTCGTGGCCAGCCACGATAGCCGCGCTGCCTCGT
CTTGGAGTTCATTCAGGGCACCGGACAGGTCGGTCTTGACAAAAAGAACCGGGCGCCCCTGCGCTGACAG
CCGGAACACGGCGGCATCAGAGCAGCCGATTGTCTGTTGTGCCCAGTCATAGCCGAATAGCCTCTCCACC
CAAGCGGCCGGAGAACCTGCGTGCAATCCATCTTGTTCAATCATGCCTCGATCGAGTTGAGAGTGAATAT
GAGACTCTAATTGGATACCGAGGGGAATTTATGGAACGTCAGTGGAGCATTTTTGACAAGAAATATTTGC
TAGCTGATAGTGACCTTAGGCGACTTTTGAACGCGCAATAATGGTTTCTGACGTATGTGCTTAGCTCATT
AAACTCCAGAAACCCGCGGCTCAGTGGCTCCTTCAACGTTGCGGTTCTGTCAGTTCCAAACGTAAAACGG
CTTGTCCCGCGTCATCGGCGGGGGTCATAACGTGACTCCCTTAATTCTCCGCTCATGATCGATAACATTA
ACGCTTACAATTTCCATTCGCCATTCAGGCTGCGCAACTGTTGGGAAGGGCGATCGGTGCGGGCCTCTTC
GCTATTACGCCAGCTGGCGAAAGGGGGATGTGCTGCAAGGCGATTAAGTTGGGTAACGCCAGGGTTTTCC
CAGTCACGACGTTGTAAAACGACGGCCAGTGAGCGCGCGTAATACGACTCACTATAGGGCGAATTGGGTA
CCGGGCCCCCCCTCGAGGTCGACGGTATCGATAAGCTTGATATCGAATTCCTGCAGCCCGGGGGATCCAT
TCGGTCCCCAGATTAGCCTTTTCAATTTCAGAAAGAATGCTAACCCACAGATGGTTAGAGAGGCTTACGC
AGCAGGTCTCATCAAGACGATCTACCCGAGCAATAATCTCCAGGAAATCAAATACCTTCCCAAGAAGGTT
AAAGATGCAGTCAAAAGATTCAGGACTAACTGCATCAAGAACACAGAGAAAGATATATTTCTCAAGATCA
GAAGTACTATTCCAGTATGGACGATTCAAGGCTTGCTTCACAAACCAAGGCAAGTAATAGAGATTGGAGT
CTCTAAAAAGGTAGTTCCCACTGAATCAAAGGCCATGGAGTCAAAGATTCAAATAGAGGACCTAACAGAA
CTCGCCGTAAAGACTGGCGAACAGTTCATACAGAGTCTCTTACGACTCAATGACAAGAAGAAAATCTTCG
TCAACATGGTGGAGCACGACACACTTGTCTACTCCAAAAATATCAAAGATACAGTCTCAGAAGACCAAAG
GGCAATTGAGACTTTTCAACAAAGGGTAATATCCGGAAACCTCCTCGGATTCCATTGCCCAGCTATCTGT
CACTTTATTGTGAAGATAGTGGAAAAGGAAGGTGGCTCCTACAAATGCCATCATTGCGATAAAGGAAAGG
CCATCGTTGAAGATGCCTCTGCCGACAGTGGTCCCAAAGATGGACCCCCACCCACGAGGAGCATCGTGGA
AAAAGAAGACGTTCCAACCACGTCTTCAAAGCAAGTGGATTGATGTGATATCTCCACTGACGTAAGGGAT
GACGCACAATCCCACTATCCTTCGCAAGACCCTTCCTCTATATAAGGAAGTTCATTTCATTTGGAGAGAA
CACGGGGGACGAGCTGTGATTTTTCTCTACAAGCGAATCTAGAGGATCACAAGTTTGTACAAAAAAGCTG
AACGAGAAACGTAAAATGATATAAATATCAATATATTAAATTAGATTTTGCATAAAAAACAGACTACATA
ATACTGTAAAACACAACATATCCAGTCATATTGGCGGCCCCATTAGGCACCCCAGGCTTTACACTTTATG
CTTCCGGCTCGTATAATGTGTGGATTTTGAGTTAGGAGCCGTCGAGATTTTCAGGAGCTAAGGAAGCTAA
AATGGAGAAAAAAATCACTGGATATACCACCGTTGATATATCCCAATGGCATCGTAAAGAACATTTTGAG
GCATTTCAGTCAGTTGCTCAATGTACCTATAACCAGACCGTTCAGCTGGATATTACGGCCTTTTTAAAGA
CCGTAAAGAAAAATAAGCACAAGTTTTATCCGGCCTTTATTCACATTCTTGCCCGCCTGATGAATGCTCA
TCCGGAGTTCCGTATGGCAATGAAAGACGGTGAGCTGGTGATATGGGATAGTGTTCACCCTTGTTACACC
GTTTTCCATGAGCAAACTGAAACGTTTTCATCGCTCTGGAGTGAATACCACGACGATTTCCGGCAGTTTC
TACACATATATTCGCAAGATGTGGCGTGTTACGGTGAAAACCTGGCCTATTTCCCTAAAGGGTTTATTGA
GAATATGTTTTTCGTCTCAGCCAATCCCTGGGTGAGTTTCACCAGTTTTGATTTAAACGTGGCCAATATG
GACAACTTCTTCGCCCCCGTTTTCACCATGGGCAAATATTATACGCAAGGCGACAAGGTGCTGATGCCGC
TGGCGATTCAGGTTCATCATGCCGTTTGTGATGGCTTCCATGTCGGCAGAATGCTTAATGAATTACAACA
GTACTGCGATGAGTGGCAGGGCGGGGCGTAAACGCGTGGAGCCGGCTTACTAAAAGCCAGATAACAGTAT
GCGTATTTGCGCGCTGATTTTTGCGGTATAAGAATATATACTGATATGTATACCCGAAGTATGTCAAAAA
GAGGTATGCTATGAAGCAGCGTATTACAGTGACAGTTGACAGCGACAGCTATCAGTTGCTCAAGGCATAT
ATGATGTCAATATCTCCGGTCTGGTAAGCACAACCATGCAGAATGAAGCCCGTCGTCTGCGTGCCGAACG
CTGGAAAGCGGAAAATCAGGAAGGGATGGCTGAGGTCGCCCGGTTTATTGAAATGAACGGCTCTTTTGCT
GACGAGAACAGGGGCTGGTGAAATGCAGTTTAAGGTTTACACCTATAAAAGAGAGAGCCGTTATCGTCTG
TTTGTGGATGTACAGAGTGATATTATTGACACGCCCGGCCGACGGATGGTGATCCCCCTGGCCAGTGCAC
GTCTGCTGTCAGATAAAGTCTCCCGTGAACTTTACCCGGTGGTGCATATCGGGGATGAAAGCTGGCGCAT
GATGACCACCGATATGGCCAGTGTGCCGGTCTCCGTTATCGGGGAAGAAGTGGCTGATCTCAGCCACCGC
GAAAATGACATCAAAAACGCCATTAACCTGATGTTCTGGGGAATATAAATGTCAGGCTCCCTTATACACA
GCCAGTCTGCACCTCGACCATAGTGACTGGATATGTTGTGTTTTACAGTATTATGTAGTCTGTTTTTTAT
GCAAAATCTAATTTAATATATTGATATTTATATCATTTTACGTTTCTCGTTCAGCTTTCTTGTACAAAGT
GGTGATCCTAGCTTTCGTTCGTATCATCGGTTTCGACAACGTTCGTCAAGTTCAATGCATCAGTTTCATT
GCGCACACACCAGAATCCTACTGAGTTTGAGTATTATGGCATTGGGAAAACTGTTTTTCTTGTACCATTT
GTTGTGCTTGTAATTTACTGTGTTTTTTATTCGGTTTTCGCTATCGAACTGTGAAATGGAAATGGATGGA
GAAGAGTTAATGAATGATATGGTCCTTTTGTTCATTCTCAAATTAATATTATTTGTTTTTTCTCTTATTT
GTTGTGTGTTGAATTTGAAATTATAAGAGATATGCAAACATTTTGTTTTGAGTAAAAATGTGTCAAATCG
TGGCCTCTAATGACCGAAGTTAATATGAGGAGTAAAACACTTGTAGTTGTACCATTATGCTTATTCACTA
GGCAACAAATATATTTTCAGACCTAGAAAAGCTGCAAATGTTACTGAATACAAGTATGTCCTCTTGTGTT
TTAGACATTTATGAACTTTCCTTTATGTAATTTTCCAGAATCCTTGTCAGATTCTAATCATTGCTTTATA
ATTATAGTTATACTCATGGATTTGTAGTTGAGTATGAAAATATTTTTTAATGCATTTTATGACTTGCCAA
TTGATTGACAACATGCATCAATCGGAGCTCCAGCTTTTGTTCCCTTTAGTGAGGGTTAATTCCGAGCTTG
GCGTAATCATGGTCATAGCTGTTTCCTGTGTGAAATTGTTATCCGCTCACAATTCCACACAACATACGAG
CCGGAAGHCATAAAGTGTAAAGCCTGGGGTGCCTAATGAGTGAGCTAACTCACATTAATTGCGTTGCGCT
CACTGCCCGCTTTCCAGTCGGGAAACCTGTCGTGCCAGCTGCATTAATGAATCGGCCAACGCGCGGGGAG
AGGCGGTTTGCGTATTGGGCGCTCTTCCGCTTCCTCGCTCACTGACTCGCTGCGCTCGGTCGTTCGGCTG
CGGCGAGCGGTATCAGCTCACTCAAAGGCGGTAATACGGTTATCCACAGAATCAGGGGATAACGCAGGAA
AGAACATGAAGGCCTTGACAGGATATATTGGCGGGTAAACTAAGTCGCTGTATGTGTTTGTTTGAGATCT
CATGTGAGCAAAAGGCCAGCAAAAGGCCAGGAACCGTAAAAAGGCCGCGTTGCTGGCGTTTTTCCATAGG
CTCCGCCCCCCTGACGAGCATCACAAAAATCGACGCTCAAGTCAGAGGTGGCGAAACCCGACAGGACTAT
AAAGATACCAGGCGTTTCCCCCTGGAAGCTCCCTCGTGCGCTCTCCTGTTCCGACCCTGCCGCTTACCGG
ATACCTGTCCGCCTTTCTCCCTTCGGGAAGCGTGGCGCTTTCTCATAGCTCACGCTGTAGGTATCTCAGT
TCGGTGTAGGTCGTTCGCTCCAAGCTGGGCTGTGTGCACGAACCCCCCGTTCAGCCCGACCGCTGCGCCT
TATCCGGTAACTATCGTCTTGAGTCCAACCCGGTAAGACACGACTTATCGCCACTGGCAGCAGCCACTGG
TAACAGGATTAGCAGAGCGAGGTATGTAGGCGGTGCTACAGAGTTCTTGAAGTGGTGGCCTAACTACGGC
TACACTAGAAGAACAGTATTTGGTATCTGCGCTCTGCTGAAGCCAGTTACCTTCGGAAGAAGAGTTGGTA
GCTCTTGATCCGGCAAACAAACCACCGCTGGTAGCGGTGGTTTTTTTGTTTGCAAGCAGCAGATTACGCG
CAGAAAAAAAGGATCTCAAGAAGATCCTTTGATCTTTTCTACGGGGTCTGACGCTCAGTGGAACGAAAAC
TCACGTTAAGGGATTTTGGTCATGAGATTATCAAAAAGGATCTTCACCTAGATCCTTTTAAATTAAAAAT
GAAGTTTTAAATCAATCTAAAGTATATATGTGTAACATTGGTCTAGTGATTATTTGCCGACTACCTTGGT
GATCTCGCCTTTCACGTAGTGAACAAATTCTTCCAACTGATCTGCGCGCGAGGCCAAGCGATCTTCTTGT
CCAAGATAAGCCTGCCTAGCTTCAAGTATGACGGGCTGATACTGGGCCGGCAGGCGCTCCATTGCCCAGT
CGGCAGCGACATCCTTCGGCGCGATTTTGCCGGTTACTGCGCTGTACCAAATGCGGGACAACGTAAGCAC
TACATTTCGCTCATCGCCAGCCCAGTCGGGCGGCGAGTTCCATAGCGTTAAGGTTTCATTTAGCGCCTCA
AATAGATCCTGTTCAGGAACCGGATCAAAGAGTTCCTCCGCCGCTGGACCTACCAAGGCAACGCTATGTT
CTCTTGCTTTTGTCAGCAAGATAGCCAGATCAATGTCGATCGTGGCTGGCTCGAAGATACCTGCAAGAAT
GTCATTGCGCTGCCATTCTCCAAATTGCAGTTCGCGCTTAGCTGGATAACGCCACGGAATGATGTCGTCG
TGCACAACAATGGTGACTTCTACAGCGCGGAGAATCTCGCTCTCTCCAGGGGAAGCCGAAGTTTCCAAAA
GGTCGTTGATCAAAGCTCGCCGCGTTGTTTCATCAAGCCTTACGGTCACCGTAACCAGCAAATCAATATC
ACTGTGTGGCTTCAGGCCGCCATCCACTGCGGAGCCGTACAAATGTACGGCCAGCAACGTCGGTTCGAGA
TGGCGCTCGATGACGCCAACTACCTCTGATAGTTGAGTCGATACTTCGGCGATCACCGCTTCCCTCATAA
CACCCCTTGTATTACTGTTTATGTAAGCAGACAGTTTTATTGTTCATGATGATATATTTTTATCTTGTGC
AATGTAACATCAGAGATTTTGAGACACAACGTGGCTTTGTTGAATAAATCGAACTTTTGCTGAGTTGAAG
GATCAGATCACGCATCTTCCCGACAACGCAGACCGTTCCGTGGCAAAGCAAAAGTTCAAAATCACCAACT
GGTCCACCTACAACAAAGCTCTCATCAACCGTGGCTCCCTCACTTTCTGGCTGGATGATGGGGCGATTCA
GGCGATCCCCATCCAACAGCCCGCCGTCGAGCGGGCT
