>Addgene plasmid #35246 | MIGS1.2 (JW640) | addgene partial sequence | sequence record 73427 | 35S_promoter
TTTGGAGAGAACACGGGGGACGAGCTGTGATTTTTCTCTACAAGCGAATCTAGAGGATCACAAGTTTGTA
CAAAAAAGCTGAACGAGAAACGTAAAATGATATAAATATCAATATATTAAATTAGATTTTGCATAAAAAA
CAGACTACATAATACTGTAAAACACAACATATCCAGTCATATTGGCGGCCCCATTAGGCACCCCAGGCTT
TACACTTTATGCTTCCGGCTCGTATAATGTGTGGATTTTGAGTTAGGAGCCGTCGAGATTTTCAGGAGCT
AAGGAAGCTAAAATGGAGAAAAAAATCACTGGATATACCACCGTTGATATATCCCAATGGCATCGTAAAG
AACATTTTGAGGCATTTCAGTCAGTTGCTCAATGTACCTATAACCAGACCGTTCAGCTGGATATTACGGC
CTTTTTAAAGACCGTAAAGAAAAATAAGCACAAGTTTTATCCGGCCTTTATTCACATTCTTGCCCGCCTG
ATGAATGCTCATCCGGAGTTCCGTATGGCAATGAAAGACGGTGAGCTGGTGATATGGGATAGTGTTCACC
CTTGTTACACCGTTTTCCATGAGCAAACTGAAACGTTTTCATCGCTCTGGAGTGAATACCACGACGATTT
CCGGCAGTTTCTACACATATATTCGCAAGATGTGGCGTGTTACGGTGAAAACCTGGCCTATTTCCCTAAA
GGGTTTATTGAGAATATGTTTTTCGTCTCAGCCAATCCCTGGGTGAGTTTCACCAGTTTT
