>Addgene plasmid #35246 | MIGS1.2 (JW640) | addgene partial sequence | sequence record 73428 | ccdB-Fwd 5'-GCATGATGACCACCGATATG-3'
CGGTCTCCGTTATCGGGGAAGAAGTGGCTGATCTCAGCCACCGCGAAAATGACATCAAAAACGCCATTAA
CCTGATGTTCTGGGGAATATAAATGTCAGGCTCCCTTATACACAGCCAGTCTGCACCTCGACCATAGTGA
CTGGATATGTTGTGTTTTACAGTATTATGTAGTCTGTTTTTTATGCAAAATCTAATTTAATATATTGATA
TTTATATCATTTTACGTTTCTCGTTCAGCTTTCTTGTACAAAGTGGTGATCCTAGCTTTCGTTCGTATCA
TCGGTTTCGACAACGTTCGTCAAGTTCAATGCATCAGTTTCATTGCGCACACACCAGAATCCTACTGAGT
TTGAGTATTATGGCATTGGGAAAACTGTTTTTCTTGTACCATTTGTTGTGCTTGTAATTTACTGTGTTTT
TTATTCGGTTTTCGCTATCGAACTGTGAAATGGAAATGGATGGAGAAGAGTTAATGAATGATATGGTCCT
TTTGTTCATTCTCAAATTAATATTATTTGTTTTTTCTCTTATTTGTTGTGTGTTGAATTTGAAATTATAA
GAGATATGCAAACATTTTGTTTTGAGTAAAAATGTGTCAAATCGTGGCCTCTAATGACCGAAGTTAATAT
GAGGAGTAAAACACTTGTAGTTGTACCATTATGCTTATTCACTAGGCAACAAATATATTTTCAGACCTAG
AAAAGCTGCAAATGTTACTGAATACAAGTATGTCCTCTTGTGTTTTAGACATTTATGAACTTTCCTTTAT
GTAATTTTCCAGAATCCTTGTCAGATTCTAATCATTGCTTTATAATTATAGTTATACTCATGGATTTGTA
GTTGAGTATGAAAATATTTTTTAATGCATTTTATGACTTGCCAATTGATTGACAACATGCATCAATCGGA
GCTCCAGCTTTTGTTCCCTTTAGTGAGGGTTAATTGCGCGCTTGGCGTAATCATGGTCATAGCTGTTTCC
TGTGTGAAATTGTTATCCGCTCACAATTCCACACAACATACGA
