>Addgene plasmid #35246 | MIGS1.2 (JW640) | addgene partial sequence | sequence record 73429 | CAT-R 5'-GCAACTGACTGAAATGCCTC-3'
GATGCCATTGGGATATATCAACGGTGGTATATCCAGTGATTTTTTTCTCCATTTTAGCTTCCTTAGCTCC
TGAAAATCTCGACGGCTCCTAACTCAAAATCCACACATTATACGAGCCGGAAGCATAAAGTGTAAAGCCT
GGGGTGCCTAATGGGGCCGCCAATATGACTGGATATGTTGTGTTTTACAGTATTATGTAGTCTGTTTTTT
ATGCAAAATCTAATTTAATATATTGATATTTATATCATTTTACGTTTCTCGTTCAGCTTTTTTGTACAAA
CTTGTGATCCTCTAGATTCGCTTGTAGAGAAAAATCACAGCTCGTCCCCCGTGTTCTCTCCAAATGAAAT
GAACTTCCTTATATAGAGGAAGGGTCTTGCGAAGGATAGTGGGATTGTGCGTCATCCCTTACGTCAGTGG
AGATATCACATCAATCCACTTGCTTTGAAGACGTGGTTGGAACGTCTTCTTTTTCCACGATGCTCCTCGT
GGGTGGGGGTCCATCTTTGGGACCACTGTCGGCAGAGGCATCTTCAACGATGGCCTTTCCTTTATCGCAA
TGATGGCATTTGTAGGAGCCACCTTCCTTTTCCACTATCTTCACAATAAAGTGACAGATAGCTGGGCAAT
GGAATCCGAGGAGGTTTCCGGATATTACCCTTTGTTGAAAAGTCTCAATTGCCCTTTGGTCTTCTGAGAC
TGTATCTTTGATATTTTTGGAGTAGACAAGTGTGTCGTGCTCCACCATGTTGACGAAGATTTTCTTCTTG
TCATTGAGTCGTAAGAGACTCTGTATGAACTGTTCGCCAGTCTTTACGGCGAGTTCTGTTAGGTCCTCTA
TTTGAATCTTTGACTCCATGGCCTTTGATTCAGTGGGAACTACCTTTTTAGAGACTCCAATCTCTATTAC
TTGCCTTGGTTTGTGAAGCAAGCCTTGAATCGTCCATACTGGAATAGTACTTCTGATCTTGAGAAATATA
TCTTTCTCTGTGTTCTTGATGCAGTTAGTCCTGAATCTTTTGACTGCATCTTTAACCTTCTTGGGAAGGT
ATTTGATT
