>Addgene plasmid #35246 | MIGS1.2 (JW640) | addgene partial sequence | sequence record 73430 | M13pUC-fwd 5'-CCCAGTCACGACGTTGTAAAACG-3'
CGCGCGTAATACGACTCACTATAGGGCGAATTGGGTACCGGGCCCCCCCTCGAGGTCGACGGTATCGATA
AGCTTGATATCGAATTCCTGCAGCCCGGGGGATCCATTCGGTCCCCAGATTAGCCTTTTCAATTTCAGAA
AGAATGCTAACCCACAGATGGTTAGAGAGGCTTACGCAGCAGGTCTCATCAAGACGATCTACCCGAGCAA
TAATCTCCAGGAAATCAAATACCTTCCCAAGAAGGTTAAAGATGCAGTCAAAAGATTCAGGACTAACTGC
ATCAAGAACACAGAGAAAGATATATTTCTCAAGATCAGAAGTACTATTCCAGTATGGACGATTCAAGGCT
TGCTTCACAAACCAAGGCAAGTAATAGAGATTGGAGTCTCTAAAAAGGTAGTTCCCACTGAATCAAAGGC
CATGGAGTCAAAGATTCAAATAGAGGACCTAACAGAACTCGCCGTAAAGACTGGCGAACAGTTCATACAG
AGTCTCTTACGACTCAATGACAAGAAGAAAATCTTCGTCAACATGGTGGAGCACGACACACTTGTCTACT
CCAAAAATATCAAAGATACAGTCTCAGAAGACCAAAGGGCAATTGAGACTTTTCAACAAAGGGTAATATC
CGGAAACCTCCTCGGATTCCATTGCCCAGCTATCTGTCACTTTATTGTGAAGATAGTGGAAAAGGAAGGT
GGCTCCTACAAATGCCATCATTGCGATAAAGGAAAGGCCATCGTTGAAGATGCCTCTGCCGACAGTGGTC
CCAAAGATGGACCCCCACCCACGAGGAGCATCGTGGAAAAAGAAGACGTTCCAACCACGTCTTCAAAGCA
AGTGGATTGATGTGATATCTCCACTGACGTAAGGGATGACGCACAATCCCACTATCCTTCGCAAGACCCT
TCCTCTATATAAGGAAGTTCATTTCATTTGGAGAGAACACGGGGGACGAGCTGTGATTTTTCTCTACAAG
CGAATCTAGAGGATCACAAGTTTGTACAAAAAAGCTGAACGAGAAACGTAAAATGATATAAATATCAATA
TATTAAATTAGATTTTGCATAAAAAACAGACT
