>Addgene plasmid #35246 | MIGS1.2 (JW640) | addgene partial sequence | sequence record 73431 | NOS-F 5'-GCGTTCAAAAGTCGCCTAAG-3'
GCAAATATTTCTTGTCAAAAATGCTCCACTGACGTTCCATAAATTCCCCTCGGTATCCAATTAGAGTCTC
ATATTCACTCTCAACTCGATCGAGGCATGATTGAACAAGATGGATTGCACGCAGGTTCTCCGGCCGCTTG
GGTGGAGAGGCTATTCGGCTATGACTGGGCACAACAGACAATCGGCTGCTCTGATGCCGCCGTGTTCCGG
CTGTCAGCGCAGGGGCGCCCGGTTCTTTTTGTCAAGACCGACCTGTCCGGTGCCCTGAATGAACTCCAAG
ACGAGGCAGCGCGGCTATCGTGGCTGGCCACGACGGGCGTTCCTTGCGCAGCTGTGCTCGACGTTGTCAC
TGAAGCGGGAAGGGACTGGCTGCTATTGGGCGAAGTGCCGGGGCAGGATCTCCTGTCATCTCACCTTGCT
CCTGCCGAGAAAGTATCCATCATGGCTGATGCAATGCGGCGGCTGCATACGCTTGATCCGGCTACCTGCC
CATTCGACCACCAAGCGAAACATCGCATCGAGCGAGCACGTACTCGGATGGAAGCCGGTCTTGTCGATCA
GGATGATCTGGACGAAGAGCATCAGGGGCTCGCGCCAGCCGAACTGTTCGCCAGGCTCAAGGCGCGGATG
CCCGACGGCGAGGATCTCGTCGTGACCCACGGCGATGCCTGCTTGCCGAATATCATGGTGGAAAATGGCC
GCTTTTCTGGATTCATCGACTGTGGCCGGCTGGGTGTGGCGGACCGCTATCAGGACATAGCGTTGGCTAC
CCGTGATATTGCTGAAGAGCTTGGCGGCGAATGGGCTGACCGCTTCCTCGTGCTTTACGGTATCGCCGCT
CCCGATTCGCAGCGCATCGCCTTCTATCGCCTTCTTGACGAGTTCTTCTGAGCGGGACTCTGGGGTTCGG
ACTCTAGCTAGAGTCAAGCAGATCGTTCAAACATTTGGCAATAAAGTTTCTTAAGATTGAATCCTGTTGC
CGGTCTTGCGATGATTATCATATAATTTCTGTTGAATTACGTTAAGCATGTAATAATTAACATGTAATGC
ATGACGTTATTTATGAGATGGGTTTTTATGAT
